>Addgene plasmid #140846 | pLz55_polyPro_random_Npeptide | depositor full sequence | sequence record 273736 | pLz55_polyPro_random_Npeptide sequence 4952 bps
GGTCGTCATCTACCTGCCTGGACAGCATGGCCTGCAACGCGGGCATCCCGATGCCGCCGGAAGCGAGAAG
AATCATAATGGGGAAGGCCATCCAGCCTCGCGTCGCGAACGCCAGCAAGACGTAGCCCAGCGCGTCGGCC
GCCATGCCGGCGATAATGGCCTGCTTCTCGCCGAAACGTTTGGTGGCGGGACCAGTGACGAAGGCTTGAG
CGAGGGCGTGCAAGATTCCGAATACCGCAAGCGACAGGCCGATCATCGTCGCGCTCCAGCGAAAGCGGTC
CTCGCCGAAAATGACCCAGAGCGCTGCCGGCACCTGTCCTACGAGTTGCATGATAAAGAAGACAGTCATA
AGTGCGGCGACGATAGTCATGCCCCGCGCCCACCGGAAGGAGCTGACTGGGTTGAAGGCTCTCAAGGGCA
TCGGTCGACGCTCTCCCTTATGCGACTCCTGCATTAGGAAGCAGCCCAGTAGTAGGTTGAGGCCGTTGAG
CACCGCCGCCGCAAGGAATGGTGCATGCAAGGAGATGGCGCCCAACAGTCCCCCGGCCACGGGGCCTGCC
ACCATACCCACGCCGAAACAAGCGCTCATGAGCCCGAAGTGGCGAGCCCGATCTTCCCCATCGGTGATGT
CGGCGATATAGGCGCCAGCAACCGCACCTGTGGCGCCGGTGATGCCGGCCACGATGCGTCCGGCGTAGAG
GATCGAGATCTCGATCCCGCGAAATTAATACGACTCACTATAGGGACACCACAACGGTTTCCCTCTAGAA
ATAATTTTGTTTAACTTTAAGAAGGAGATATACCATGTCCTGGAAGCACCATCACCATCACCATGAAAAC
CTGTACTTCCAGTCCGCAGCTGTTGGTGGGGGATCTGGAGGTGGGTCTGGTGGACCTCCCCCGCCTCCAC
CGCCACCGCCAGCTCCTGCACCTGCGCCTGCTCCTCCGCCACCCCCTCCACCGCCACCTGCTCCTGCTCC
TGCTCCGGCACCACCACCTCCGCCTCCGCCACCTGGAGGTGGATCAGGAGGTGGTTCAGGTGGAGGACGC
CGCAAAGGGTTGCGTGCCGCTGGACGTGCCCTTCAGGTAGAGCAAGCAGATAGCCGTGCAGGTGGCGGTA
GCGGAGGTGGTAGTGGTGGAAGCGGTTAAGCGGTTAAGATCCGGCTGCTAACAAAGCCCGAAAGGAAGCT
GAGTTGGCTGCTGCCACCGCTGAGCAATAACTAGCATAACCCCTTGGGGCCTCTAAACGGGTCTTGAGGG
GTTTTTTGCTGAAAGGAGGAACTATATCCGGATATCCACAGGACGGGTGTGGTCGCCATGATCGCGTAGT
CGATAGTGGCTCCAAGTAGCGAAGCGAGCAGGACTGGGCGGCGGCCAAAGCGGTCGGACAGTGCTCCGAG
AACGGGTGCGCATAGAAATTGCATCAACGCATATAGCGCTAGCAGCACGCCATAGTGACTGGCGATGCTG
TCGGAATGGACGATATCCCGCAAGAGGCCCGGCAGTACCGGCATAACCAAGCCTATGCCTACAGCATCCA
GGGTGACGGTGCCGAGGATGACGATGAGCGCATTGTTAGATTTCATACACGGTGCCTGACTGCGTTAGCA
ATTTAACTGTGATAAACTACCGCATTAAAGCTTATCGATGATAAGCTGTCAAACATGAGAATTCTTGAAG
ACGAAAGGGCCTCGTGATACGCCTATTTTTATAGGTTAATGTCATGATAATAATGGTTTCTTAGACGTCA
GGTGGCACTTTTCGGGGAAATGTGCGCGGAACCCCTATTTGTTTATTTTTCTAAATACATTCAAATATGT
ATCCGCTCATGAGACAATAACCCTGATAAATGCTTCAATAATATTGAAAAAGGAAGAGTATGAGTATTCA
ACATTTCCGTGTCGCCCTTATTCCCTTTTTTGCGGCATTTTGCCTTCCTGTTTTTGCTCACCCAGAAACG
CTGGTGAAAGTAAAAGATGCTGAAGATCAGTTGGGTGCACGAGTGGGTTACATCGAACTGGATCTCAACA
GCGGTAAGATCCTTGAGAGTTTTCGCCCCGAAGAACGTTTTCCAATGATGAGCACTTTTAAAGTTCTGCT
ATGTGGCGCGGTATTATCCCGTGTTGACGCCGGGCAAGAGCAACTCGGTCGCCGCATACACTATTCTCAG
AATGACTTGGTTGAGTACTCACCAGTCACAGAAAAGCATCTTACGGATGGCATGACAGTAAGAGAATTAT
GCAGTGCTGCCATAACCATGAGTGATAACACTGCGGCCAACTTACTTCTGACAACGATCGGAGGACCGAA
GGAGCTAACCGCTTTTTTGCACAACATGGGGGATCATGTAACTCGCCTTGATCGTTGGGAACCGGAGCTG
AATGAAGCCATACCAAACGACGAGCGTGACACCACGATGCCTGCAGCAATGGCAACAACGTTGCGCAAAC
TATTAACTGGCGAACTACTTACTCTAGCTTCCCGGCAACAATTAATAGACTGGATGGAGGCGGATAAAGT
TGCAGGACCACTTCTGCGCTCGGCCCTTCCGGCTGGCTGGTTTATTGCTGATAAATCTGGAGCCGGTGAG
CGTGGCTCTCGCGGTATCATTGCAGCACTGGGGCCAGATGGTAAGCCCTCCCGTATCGTAGTTATCTACA
CGACGGGGAGTCAGGCAACTATGGATGAACGAAATAGACAGATCGCTGAGATAGGTGCCTCACTGATTAA
GCATTGGTAACTGTCAGACCAAGTTTACTCATATATACTTTAGATTGATTTAAAACTTCATTTTTAATTT
AAAAGGATCTAGGTGAAGATCCTTTTTGATAATCTCATGACCAAAATCCCTTAACGTGAGTTTTCGTTCC
ACTGAGCGTCAGACCCCGTAGAAAAGATCAAAGGATCTTCTTGAGATCCTTTTTTTCTGCGCGTAATCTG
CTGCTTGCAAACAAAAAAACCACCGCTACCAGCGGTGGTTTGTTTGCCGGATCAAGAGCTACCAACTCTT
TTTCCGAAGGTAACTGGCTTCAGCAGAGCGCAGATACCAAATACTGTCCTTCTAGTGTAGCCGTAGTTAG
GCCACCACTTCAAGAACTCTGTAGCACCGCCTACATACCTCGCTCTGCTAATCCTGTTACCAGTGGCTGC
TGCCAGTGGCGATAAGTCGTGTCTTACCGGGTTGGACTCAAGACGATAGTTACCGGATAAGGCGCAGCGG
TCGGGCTGAACGGGGGGTTCGTGCACACAGCCCAGCTTGGAGCGAACGACCTACACCGAACTGAGATACC
TACAGCGTGAGCTATGAGAAAGCGCCACGCTTCCCGAAGGGAGAAAGGCGGACAGGTATCCGGTAAGCGG
CAGGGTCGGAACAGGAGAGCGCACGAGGGAGCTTCCAGGGGGAAACGCCTGGTATCTTTATAGTCCTGTC
GGGTTTCGCCACCTCTGACTTGAGCGTCGATTTTTGTGATGCTCGTCAGGGGGGCGGAGCCTATGGAAAA
ACGCCAGCAACGCGGCCTTTTTACGGTTCCTGGCCTTTTGCTGGCCTTTTGCTCACATGTTCTTTCCTGC
GTTATCCCCTGATTCTGTGGATAACCGTATTACCGCCTTTGAGTGAGCTGATACCGCTCGCCGCAGCCGA
ACGACCGAGCGCAGCGAGTCAGTGAGCGAGGAAGCGGAAGAGCGCCTGATGCGGTATTTTCTCCTTACGC
ATCTGTGCGGTATTTCACACCGCAATGGTGCACTCTCAGTACAATCTGCTCTGATGCCGCATAGTTAAGC
CAGTATACACTCCGCTATCGCTACGTGACTGGGTCATGGCTGCGCCCCGACACCCGCCAACACCCGCTGA
CGCGCCCTGACGGGCTTGTCTGCTCCCGGCATCCGCTTACAGACAAGCTGTGACCGCCTCCGGGAGCTGC
ATGTGTCAGAGGTTTTCACCGTCATCACCGAAACGCGCGAGGCAGCTGCGGTAAAGCTCATCAGCGTGGT
CGTGAAGCGATTCACAGATGTCTGCCTGTTCATCCGCGTCCAGCTCGTTGAGTTTCTCCAGAAGCGTTAA
TGTCTGGCTTCTGATAAAGCGGGCCATGTTAAGGGCGGTTTTTTCCTGTTTGGTCACTGATGCCTCCGTG
TAAGGGGGATTTCTGTTCATGGGGGTAATGATACCGATGAAACGAGAGAGGATGCTCACGATACGGGTTA
CTGATGATGAACATGCCCGGTTACTGGAACGTTGTGAGGGTAAACAACTGGCGGTATGGATGCGGCGGGA
CCAGAGAAAAATCACTCAGGGTCAATGCCAGCGCTTCGTTAATACAGATGTAGGTGTTCCACAGGGTAGC
CAGCAGCATCCTGCGATGCAGATCCGGAACATAATGGTGCAGGGCGCTGACTTCCGCGTTTCCAGACTTT
ACGAAACACGGAAACCGAAGACCATTCATGTTGTTGCTCAGGTCGCAGACGTTTTGCAGCAGCAGTCGCT
TCACGTTCGCTCGCGTATCGGTGATTCATTCTGCTAACCAGTAAGGCAACCCCGCCAGCCTAGCCGGGTC
CTCAACGACAGGAGCACGATCATGCGCACCCGTGGCCAGGACCCAACGCTGCCCGAGATGCGCCGCGTGC
GGCTGCTGGAGATGGCGGACGCGATGGATATGTTCTGCCAAGGGTTGGTTTGCGCATTCACAGTTCTCCG
CAAGAATTGATTGGCTCCAATTCTTGGAGTGGTGAATCCGTTAGCGAGGTGCCGCCGGCTTCCATTCAGG
TCGAGGTGGCCCGGCTCCATGCACCGCGACGCAACGCGGGGAGGCAGACAAGGTATAGGGCGGCGCCTAC
AATCCATGCCAACCCGTTCCATGTGCTCGCCGAGGCGGCATAAATCGCCGTGACGATCAGCGGTCCAGTG
ATCGAAGTTAGGCTGGTAAGAGCCGCGAGCGATCCTTGAAGCTGTCCCTGAT
Features (pLannotate 1.2.2; 15 found; start..end, strand, type, name):
    726..744     +  promoter       T7 promoter: promoter for bacteriophage T7 RNA polymerase
    776..798     +  RBS            RBS: efficient ribosome binding site from bacteriophage T7 gene 10 (Olins and Rangwala, 1989)
    817..834     +  CDS            6xHis: 6xHis affinity tag
    835..852     +  CDS            TEV site (fragment): tobacco etch virus (TEV) protease recognition and cleavage site
   1164..1213    +  CDS            SET1 (fragment): solubility-enhancement tag derived from T7 phage gene 10B
   1221..1268    +  terminator     T7 terminator: transcription terminator for bacteriophage T7 RNA polymerase
   1294..1586    -  CDS            TcR (fragment): tetracycline efflux protein; tet; confers resistance to tetracycline
   1634..1662    -  promoter       tet promoter: E. coli promoter for tetracycline efflux protein gene
   1775..1879    +  promoter       AmpR promoter: bla
   1880..2737    +  CDS            bla: BLAT_ECOLX - Experimental evidence at protein level: Swiss-Prot protein existence level 1. TEM-type are the most prevalent beta-lactamases in enterobacteria; they hydrolyze the beta-lactam bond in susceptible beta-lactam antibiotics, thus conferring resistance to penicillins and cephalosporins. TEM-3 and TEM-4 are capable of hydrolyzing cefotaxime and ceftazidime. TEM-5 is capable of hydrolyzing ceftazidime. TEM-6 is capable of hydrolyzing ceftazidime and aztreonam. TEM-8/CAZ-2, TEM- 16/CAZ-7 and TEM-24/CAZ-6 are markedly active against ceftazidime. IRT- 4 shows resistance to beta-lactamase in
   2911..3499    +  rep_origin     ori: high-copy-number ColE1/pMB1/pBR322/pUC origin of replication
   3685..3824    -  misc_feature   bom: basis of mobility region from pBR322
   3926..4117    -  CDS            rop: Rop protein, which maintains plasmids at low copy number; rop
   4134..4514    +  CDS            YPB1_ECOLX: Protein predicted: Swiss-Prot protein existence level 4. From Escherichia coli.
   4756..704     -  CDS            TcR (fragment) (across the origin): tetracycline efflux protein; tet; confers resistance to tetracycline
