>Addgene plasmid #140846 | pLz55_polyPro_random_Npeptide | addgene full sequence | sequence record 298010 | Addgene NGS Result
TAATACGACTCACTATAGGGACACCACAACGGTTTCCCTCTAGAAATAATTTTGTTTAACTTTAAGAAGG
AGATATACCATGTCCTGGAAGCACCATCACCATCACCATGAAAACCTGTACTTCCAGTCCGCAGCTGTTG
GTGGGGGATCTGGAGGTGGGTCTGGTGGACCTCCCCCGCCTCCACCGCCACCGCCAGCTCCTGCACCTGC
GCCTGCTCCTCCGCCACCCCCTCCACCGCCACCTGCTCCTGCTCCTGCTCCGGCACCACCACCTCCGCCT
CCGCCACCTGGAGGTGGATCAGGAGGTGGTTCAGGTGGAGGACGCCGCAAAGGGTTGCGTGCCGCTGGAC
GTGCCCTTCAGGTAGAGCAAGCAGATAGCCGTGCAGGTGGCGGTAGCGGAGGTGGTAGTGGTGGAAGCGG
TTAAGCGGTTAAGATCCGGCTGCTAACAAAGCCCGAAAGGAAGCTGAGTTGGCTGCTGCCACCGCTGAGC
AATAACTAGCATAACCCCTTGGGGCCTCTAAACGGGTCTTGAGGGGTTTTTTGCTGAAAGGAGGAACTAT
ATCCGGATATCCACAGGACGGGTGTGGTCGCCATGATCGCGTAGTCGATAGTGGCTCCAAGTAGCGAAGC
GAGCAGGACTGGGCGGCGGCCAAAGCGGTCGGACAGTGCTCCGAGAACGGGTGCGCATAGAAATTGCATC
AACGCATATAGCGCTAGCAGCACGCCATAGTGACTGGCGATGCTGTCGGAATGGACGATATCCCGCAAGA
GGCCCGGCAGTACCGGCATAACCAAGCCTATGCCTACAGCATCCAGGGTGACGGTGCCGAGGATGACGAT
GAGCGCATTGTTAGATTTCATACACGGTGCCTGACTGCGTTAGCAATTTAACTGTGATAAACTACCGCAT
TAAAGCTTATCGATGATAAGCTGTCAAACATGAGAATTCTTGAAGACGAAAGGGCCTCGTGATACGCCTA
TTTTTATAGGTTAATGTCATGATAATAATGGTTTCTTAGACGTCAGGTGGCACTTTTCGGGGAAATGTGC
GCGGAACCCCTATTTGTTTATTTTTCTAAATACATTCAAATATGTATCCGCTCATGAGACAATAACCCTG
ATAAATGCTTCAATAATATTGAAAAAGGAAGAGTATGAGTATTCAACATTTCCGTGTCGCCCTTATTCCC
TTTTTTGCGGCATTTTGCCTTCCTGTTTTTGCTCACCCAGAAACGCTGGTGAAAGTAAAAGATGCTGAAG
ATCAGTTGGGTGCACGAGTGGGTTACATCGAACTGGATCTCAACAGCGGTAAGATCCTTGAGAGTTTTCG
CCCCGAAGAACGTTTTCCAATGATGAGCACTTTTAAAGTTCTGCTATGTGGCGCGGTATTATCCCGTGTT
GACGCCGGGCAAGAGCAACTCGGTCGCCGCATACACTATTCTCAGAATGACTTGGTTGAGTACTCACCAG
TCACAGAAAAGCATCTTACGGATGGCATGACAGTAAGAGAATTATGCAGTGCTGCCATAACCATGAGTGA
TAACACTGCGGCCAACTTACTTCTGACAACGATCGGAGGACCGAAGGAGCTAACCGCTTTTTTGCACAAC
ATGGGGGATCATGTAACTCGCCTTGATCGTTGGGAACCGGAGCTGAATGAAGCCATACCAAACGACGAGC
GTGACACCACGATGCCTGCAGCAATGGCAACAACGTTGCGCAAACTATTAACTGGCGAACTACTTACTCT
AGCTTCCCGGCAACAATTAATAGACTGGATGGAGGCGGATAAAGTTGCAGGACCACTTCTGCGCTCGGCC
CTTCCGGCTGGCTGGTTTATTGCTGATAAATCTGGAGCCGGTGAGCGTGGCTCTCGCGGTATCATTGCAG
CACTGGGGCCAGATGGTAAGCCCTCCCGTATCGTAGTTATCTACACGACGGGGAGTCAGGCAACTATGGA
TGAACGAAATAGACAGATCGCTGAGATAGGTGCCTCACTGATTAAGCATTGGTAACTGTCAGACCAAGTT
TACTCATATATACTTTAGATTGATTTAAAACTTCATTTTTAATTTAAAAGGATCTAGGTGAAGATCCTTT
TTGATAATCTCATGACCAAAATCCCTTAACGTGAGTTTTCGTTCCACTGAGCGTCAGACCCCGTAGAAAA
GATCAAAGGATCTTCTTGAGATCCTTTTTTTCTGCGCGTAATCTGCTGCTTGCAAACAAAAAAACCACCG
CTACCAGCGGTGGTTTGTTTGCCGGATCAAGAGCTACCAACTCTTTTTCCGAAGGTAACTGGCTTCAGCA
GAGCGCAGATACCAAATACTGTCCTTCTAGTGTAGCCGTAGTTAGGCCACCACTTCAAGAACTCTGTAGC
ACCGCCTACATACCTCGCTCTGCTAATCCTGTTACCAGTGGCTGCTGCCAGTGGCGATAAGTCGTGTCTT
ACCGGGTTGGACTCAAGACGATAGTTACCGGATAAGGCGCAGCGGTCGGGCTGAACGGGGGGTTCGTGCA
CACAGCCCAGCTTGGAGCGAACGACCTACACCGAACTGAGATACCTACAGCGTGAGCTATGAGAAAGCGC
CACGCTTCCCGAAGGGAGAAAGGCGGACAGGTATCCGGTAAGCGGCAGGGTCGGAACAGGAGAGCGCACG
AGGGAGCTTCCAGGGGGAAACGCCTGGTATCTTTATAGTCCTGTCGGGTTTCGCCACCTCTGACTTGAGC
GTCGATTTTTGTGATGCTCGTCAGGGGGGCGGAGCCTATGGAAAAACGCCAGCAACGCGGCCTTTTTACG
GTTCCTGGCCTTTTGCTGGCCTTTTGCTCACATGTTCTTTCCTGCGTTATCCCCTGATTCTGTGGATAAC
CGTATTACCGCCTTTGAGTGAGCTGATACCGCTCGCCGCAGCCGAACGACCGAGCGCAGCGAGTCAGTGA
GCGAGGAAGCGGAAGAGCGCCTGATGCGGTATTTTCTCCTTACGCATCTGTGCGGTATTTCACACCGCAA
TGGTGCACTCTCAGTACAATCTGCTCTGATGCCGCATAGTTAAGCCAGTATACACTCCGCTATCGCTACG
TGACTGGGTCATGGCTGCGCCCCGACACCCGCCAACACCCGCTGACGCGCCCTGACGGGCTTGTCTGCTC
CCGGCATCCGCTTACAGACAAGCTGTGACCGCCTCCGGGAGCTGCATGTGTCAGAGGTTTTCACCGTCAT
CACCGAAACGCGCGAGGCAGCTGCGGTAAAGCTCATCAGCGTGGTCGTGAAGCGATTCACAGATGTCTGC
CTGTTCATCCGCGTCCAGCTCGTTGAGTTTCTCCAGAAGCGTTAATGTCTGGCTTCTGATAAAGCGGGCC
ATGTTAAGGGCGGTTTTTTCCTGTTTGGTCACTGATGCCTCCGTGTAAGGGGGATTTCTGTTCATGGGGG
TAATGATACCGATGAAACGAGAGAGGATGCTCACGATACGGGTTACTGATGATGAACATGCCCGGTTACT
GGAACGTTGTGAGGGTAAACAACTGGCGGTATGGATGCGGCGGGACCAGAGAAAAATCACTCAGGGTCAA
TGCCAGCGCTTCGTTAATACAGATGTAGGTGTTCCACAGGGTAGCCAGCAGCATCCTGCGATGCAGATCC
GGAACATAATGGTGCAGGGCGCTGACTTCCGCGTTTCCAGACTTTACGAAACACGGAAACCGAAGACCAT
TCATGTTGTTGCTCAGGTCGCAGACGTTTTGCAGCAGCAGTCGCTTCACGTTCGCTCGCGTATCGGTGAT
TCATTCTGCTAACCAGTAAGGCAACCCCGCCAGCCTAGCCGGGTCCTCAACGACAGGAGCACGATCATGC
GCACCCGTGGCCAGGACCCAACGCTGCCCGAGATGCGCCGCGTGCGGCTGCTGGAGATGGCGGACGCGAT
GGATATGTTCTGCCAAGGGTTGGTTTGCGCATTCACAGTTCTCCGCAAGAATTGATTGGCTCCAATTCTT
GGAGTGGTGAATCCGTTAGCGAGGTGCCGCCGGCTTCCATTCAGGTCGAGGTGGCCCGGCTCCATGCACC
GCGACGCAACGCGGGGAGGCAGACAAGGTATAGGGCGGCGCCTACAATCCATGCCAACCCGTTCCATGTG
CTCGCCGAGGCGGCATAAATCGCCGTGACGATCAGCGGTCCAATGATCGAAGTTAGGCTGGTAAGAGCCG
CGAGCGATCCTTGAAGCTGTCCCTGATGGTCGTCATCTACCTGCCTGGACAGCATGGCCTGCAACGCGGG
CATCCCGATGCCGCCGGAAGCGAGAAGAATCATAATGGGGAAGGCCATCCAGCCTCGCGTCGCGAACGCC
AGCAAGACGTAGCCCAGCGCGTCGGCCGCCATGCCGGCGATAATGGCCTGCTTCTCGCCGAAACGTTTGG
TGGCGGGACCAGTGACGAAGGCTTGAGCGAGGGCGTGCAAGATTCCGAATACCGCAAGCGACAGGCCGAT
CATCGTCGCGCTCCAGCGAAAGCGGTCCTCGCCGAAAATGACCCAGAGCGCTGCCGGCACCTGTCCTACG
AGTTGCATGATAAAGAAGACAGTCATAAGTGCGGCGACGATAGTCATGCCCCGCGCCCACCGGAAGGAGC
TGACTGGGTTGAAGGCTCTCAAGGGCATCGGTCGACGCTCTCCCTTATGCGACTCCTGCATTAGGAAGCA
GCCCAGTAGTAGGTTGAGGCCGTTGAGCACCGCCGCCGCAAGGAATGGTGCATGCAAGGAGATGGCGCCC
AACAGTCCCCCGGCCACGGGGCCTGCCACCATACCCACGCCGAAACAAGCGCTCATGAGCCCGAAGTGGC
GAGCCCGATCTTCCCCATCGGTGATGTCGGCGATATAGGCGCCAGCAACCGCACCTGTGGCGCCGGTGAT
GCCGGCCACGATGCGTCCGGCGTAGAGGATCGAGATCTCGATCCCGCGAAAT
Features (pLannotate 1.2.2; 15 found; start..end, strand, type, name):
      1..19      +  promoter       T7 promoter: promoter for bacteriophage T7 RNA polymerase
     51..73      +  RBS            RBS: efficient ribosome binding site from bacteriophage T7 gene 10 (Olins and Rangwala, 1989)
     92..109     +  CDS            6xHis: 6xHis affinity tag
    110..127     +  CDS            TEV site (fragment): tobacco etch virus (TEV) protease recognition and cleavage site
    439..488     +  CDS            SET1 (fragment): solubility-enhancement tag derived from T7 phage gene 10B
    496..543     +  terminator     T7 terminator: transcription terminator for bacteriophage T7 RNA polymerase
    569..861     -  CDS            TcR (fragment): tetracycline efflux protein; tet; confers resistance to tetracycline
    909..937     -  promoter       tet promoter: E. coli promoter for tetracycline efflux protein gene
   1050..1154    +  promoter       AmpR promoter: bla
   1155..2012    +  CDS            bla: BLAT_ECOLX - Experimental evidence at protein level: Swiss-Prot protein existence level 1. TEM-type are the most prevalent beta-lactamases in enterobacteria; they hydrolyze the beta-lactam bond in susceptible beta-lactam antibiotics, thus conferring resistance to penicillins and cephalosporins. TEM-3 and TEM-4 are capable of hydrolyzing cefotaxime and ceftazidime. TEM-5 is capable of hydrolyzing ceftazidime. TEM-6 is capable of hydrolyzing ceftazidime and aztreonam. TEM-8/CAZ-2, TEM- 16/CAZ-7 and TEM-24/CAZ-6 are markedly active against ceftazidime. IRT- 4 shows resistance to beta-lactamase in
   2186..2774    +  rep_origin     ori: high-copy-number ColE1/pMB1/pBR322/pUC origin of replication
   2960..3099    -  misc_feature   bom: basis of mobility region from pBR322
   3201..3392    -  CDS            rop: Rop protein, which maintains plasmids at low copy number; rop
   3409..3789    +  CDS            YPB1_ECOLX: Protein predicted: Swiss-Prot protein existence level 4. From Escherichia coli.
   4031..4931    -  CDS            TcR (fragment): tetracycline efflux protein; tet; confers resistance to tetracycline
