[The description below was written by a language model from this plasmid's Addgene catalogue record and pLannotate feature annotations shown in this document.]
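Description:
pLz55_polyPro_random_Npeptide is a 4,952 bp bacterial expression plasmid built on a modified pET-14b backbone. The vector's original His-tag and thrombin site were removed, and BsaI sites were introduced for Golden Gate assembly; these sites were destroyed when the insert was cloned. It replicates in E. coli from a pBR322/ColE1-type origin, with the neighbouring bom and rop elements retained. The catalogue nonetheless lists it as high copy. Selection is by ampicillin through the bla beta-lactamase gene under its own promoter. The tetracycline resistance gene appears only as two separated fragments with the tet promoter, as expected for a pET vector in which the expression cassette interrupts that gene, so it should not be regarded as a functional marker.

The expression cassette consists of a T7 promoter, the phage T7 gene 10 ribosome binding site, an N-terminal hexahistidine tag, a sequence annotated as a partial TEV protease site, the 345 bp insert, and a T7 terminator. A short match to the T7 gene 10B-derived SET1 tag just upstream of the terminator is probably residual vector sequence rather than an intended fusion. The insert encodes a polyproline helix joined to a randomized version of the CsoS2 N-peptide. The record describes the plasmid as identical to pLz47 apart from this randomized N*-peptide, which suggests a sequence-specificity control. The associated publication studied multivalent interactions between CsoS2 and Rubisco in alpha-carboxysome formation, so the likely use is T7-driven expression and His-tag purification of the control peptide for binding studies. The source organism is not stated. The two sequence records (depositor and NGS) carry the same features in the same order and differ only in their start coordinate.
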