Addgene plasmid #140846: pLz55_polyPro_random_Npeptide
Purpose: Same as pLz47 but with randomized N*-peptide sequence
Depositing lab: David Savage. Depositing organization: University of California, Berkeley. Publication: Multivalent interactions between CsoS2 and Rubisco mediate alpha-carboxysome formation. Oltrogge LM, Chaijarasphong T, Chen AW, Bolin ER, Marqusee S, Savage DF. Nat Struct Mol Biol. 2020 Mar;27(3):281-287. doi: 10.1038/s41594-020-0387-7. Epub 2020 Mar 2. PubMed 32123388.
Backbone
  Vector backbone: pET-14b
  Backbone manufacturer: Novagen
  Backbone size w/o insert (bp): 4614
  Total vector size (bp): 4952
  Modifications to backbone: elimination of built-in His-tag and thrombin recognition site; introduction of BsaI sites for Golden Gate assembly
  Vector type: Bacterial Expression
Growth in bacteria
  Bacterial resistance: Ampicillin, 100 μg/mL
  Growth temperature: 37°C
  Growth strain: DH5alpha
  Copy number: High Copy
Gene/Insert
  Gene/Insert name: polyproline helix with randomized CsoS2 N-peptide
  Insert size (bp): 345
  Promoter: T7
  Tag / fusion protein: Hexahistidine tag (N terminal on insert)
  Cloning method: Restriction Enzyme; 5′ cloning site BsaI (destroyed during cloning); 3′ cloning site BsaI (destroyed during cloning)
  Sequencing primers: 5′ T7 forward; 3′ T7 reverse
Terms and licenses: Academic/Nonprofit Terms; Industry Terms: Not Available to Industry
How to cite: pLz55_polyPro_random_Npeptide was a gift from David Savage (Addgene plasmid # 140846 ; http://n2t.net/addgene:140846 ; RRID:Addgene_140846)
